>Addgene plasmid #81461 | pDONR223_SLC2A3_p.K49N | addgene full sequence | sequence record 166789 | Addgene NGS result
CTTTCCTGCGTTATCCCCTGATTCTGTGGATAACCGTATTACCGCCTTTGAGTGAGCTGATACCGCTCGC
CGCAGCCGAACGACCGAGCGCAGCGAGTCAGTGAGCGAGGAAGCGGAAGAGCGCCCAATACGCAAACCGC
CTCTCCCCGCGCGTTGGCCGATTCATTAATGCAGCTGGCACGACAGGTTTCCCGACTGGAAAGCGGGCAG
TGAGCGCAACGCAATTAATACGCGTACCGCTAGCCAGGAAGAGTTTGTAGAAACGCAAAAAGGCCATCCG
TCAGGATGGCCTTCTGCTTAGTTTGATGCCTGGCAGTTTATGGCGGGCGTCCTGCCCGCCACCCTCCGGG
CCGTTGCTTCACAACGTTCAAATCCGCTCCCGGCGGATTTGTCCTACTCAGGAGAGCGTTCACCGACAAA
CAACAGATAAAACGAAAGGCCCAGTCTTCCGACTGAGCCTTTCGTTTTATTTGATGCCTGGCAGTTCCCT
ACTCTCGCGTTAACGCTAGCATGGATGTTTTCCCAGTCACGACGTTGTAAAACGACGGCCAGTCTTAAGC
TCGGGCCCCAAATAATGATTTTATTTTGACTGATAGTGACCTGTTCGTTGCAACAAATTGATGAGCAATG
CTTTTTTATAATGCCAACTTTGTACAAAAAAGTTGGCACCATGGGGACACAGAAGGTCACCCCAGCTCTG
ATATTTGCCATCACAGTTGCTACAATCGGCTCTTTCCAATTTGGCTACAACACTGGGGTCATCAATGCTC
CTGAGAAGATCATAAAGGAATTTATCAATAAAACTTTGACGGACAATGGAAATGCCCCACCCTCTGAGGT
GCTGCTCACGTCTCTCTGGTCCTTGTCTGTGGCCATATTTTCCGTCGGGGGTATGATCGGCTCCTTTTCC
GTCGGACTCTTCGTCAACCGCTTTGGCAGGCGCAATTCAATGCTGATTGTCAACCTGTTGGCTGTCACTG
GTGGCTGCTTTATGGGACTGTGTAAAGTAGCTAAGTCGGTTGAAATGCTGATCCTGGGTCGCTTGGTTAT
TGGCCTCTTCTGCGGACTCTGCACAGGTTTTGTGCCCATGTACATTGGAGAGATCTCGCCTACTGCCCTG
CGGGGTGCCTTTGGCACTCTCAACCAGCTGGGCATCGTTGTTGGAATTCTGGTGGCCCAGATCTTTGGTC
TGGAATTCATCCTTGGGTCTGAAGAGCTATGGCCGCTGCTACTGGGTTTTACCATCCTTCCTGCTATCCT
ACAAAGTGCAGCCCTTCCATTTTGCCCTGAAAGTCCCAGATTTTTGCTCATTAACAGAAAAGAAGAGGAG
AATGCTAAGCAGATCCTCCAGCGGTTGTGGGGCACCCAGGATGTATCCCAAGACATCCAGGAGATGAAAG
ATGAGAGTGCAAGGATGTCACAAGAAAAGCAAGTCACCGTGCTAGAGCTCTTTAGAGTGTCCAGCTACCG
ACAGCCCATCATCATTTCCATTGTGCTCCAGCTCTCTCAGCAGCTCTCTGGGATCAATGCTGTGTTCTAT
TACTCAACAGGAATCTTCAAGGATGCAGGTGTTCAAGAGCCCATCTATGCCACCATCGGCGCGGGTGTGG
TTAATACTATCTTCACTGTAGTTTCTCTATTTCTGGTGGAAAGGGCAGGAAGAAGGACTCTGCATATGAT
AGGCCTTGGAGGGATGGCTTTTTGTTCCACGCTCATGACTGTTTCTTTGTTATTAAAGGATAACTATAAT
GGGATGAGCTTTGTCTGTATTGGGGCTATCTTGGTCTTTGTAGCCTTCTTTGAAATTGGACCAGGCCCCA
TTCCCTGGTTTATTGTGGCCGAACTCTTCAGCCAGGGCCCCCGCCCAGCTGCGATGGCAGTGGCCGGCTG
CTCCAACTGGACCTCCAACTTCCTAGTCGGATTGCTCTTCCCCTCCGCTGCTCACTATTTAGGAGCCTAC
GTTTTTATTATCTTCACCGGCTTCCTCATTACCTTCTTGGCTTTTACCTTCTTCAAAGTCCCTGAGACCC
GTGGCAGGACTTTTGAGGATATCACACGGGCCTTTGAAGGGCAGGCACACGGTGCAGATAGATCTGGAAA
GGACGGCGTCATGGAGATGAACAGCATCGAGCCTGCTAAGGAGACCACCACCAATGTCTACCCAACTTTC
TTGTACAAAGTTGGCATTATAAGAAAGCATTGCTTATCAATTTGTTGCAACGAACAGGTCACTATCAGTC
AAAATAAAATCATTATTTGCCATCCAGCTGATATCCCCTATAGTGAGTCGTATTACATGGTCATAGCTGT
TTCCTGGCAGCTCTGGCCCGTGTCTCAAAATCTCTGATGTTACATTGCACAAGATAAAAATATATCATCA
TGCCTCCTCTAGACCAGCCAGGACAGAAATGCCTCGACTTCGCTGCTACCCAAGGTTGCCGGGTGACGCA
CACCGTGGAAACGGATGAAGGCACGAACCCAGTGGACATAAGCCTGTTCGGTTCGTAAGCTGTAATGCAA
GTAGCGTATGCGCTCACGCAACTGGTCCAGAACCTTGACCGAACGCAGCGGTGGTAACGGCGCAGTGGCG
GTTTTCATGGCTTGTTATGACTGTTTTTTTGGGGTACAGTCTATGCCTCGGGCATCCAAGCAGCAAGCGC
GTTACGCCGTGGGTCGATGTTTGATGTTATGGAGCAGCAACGATGTTACGCAGCAGGGCAGTCGCCCTAA
AACAAAGTTAAACATTATGAGGGAAGCGGTGATCGCCGAAGTATCGACTCAACTATCAGAGGTAGTTGGC
GTCATCGAGCGCCATCTCGAACCGACGTTGCTGGCCGTACATTTGTACGGCTCCGCAGTGGATGGCGGCC
TGAAGCCACACAGTGATATTGATTTGCTGGTTACGGTGACCGTAAGGCTTGATGAAACAACGCGGCGAGC
TTTGATCAACGACCTTTTGGAAACTTCGGCTTCCCCTGGAGAGAGCGAGATTCTCCGCGCTGTAGAAGTC
ACCATTGTTGTGCACGACGACATCATTCCGTGGCGTTATCCAGCTAAGCGCGAACTGCAATTTGGAGAAT
GGCAGCGCAATGACATTCTTGCAGGTATCTTCGAGCCAGCCACGATCGACATTGATCTGGCTATCTTGCT
GACAAAAGCAAGAGAACATAGCGTTGCCTTGGTAGGTCCAGCGGCGGAGGAACTCTTTGATCCGGTTCCT
GAACAGGATCTATTTGAGGCGCTAAATGAAACCTTAACGCTATGGAACTCGCCGCCCGACTGGGCTGGCG
ATGAGCGAAATGTAGTGCTTACGTTGTCCCGCATTTGGTACAGCGCAGTAACCGGCAAAATCGCGCCGAA
GGATGTCGCTGCCGACTGGGCAATGGAGCGCCTGCCGGCCCAGTATCAGCCCGTCATACTTGAAGCTAGA
CAGGCTTATCTTGGACAAGAAGAAGATCGCTTGGCCTCGCGCGCAGATCAGTTGGAAGAATTTGTCCACT
ACGTGAAAGGCGAGATCACCAAGGTAGTCGGCAAATAACCCTCGAGCCACCCATGACCAAAATCCCTTAA
CGTGAGTTACGCGTCGTTCCACTGAGCGTCAGACCCCGTAGAAAAGATCAAAGGATCTTCTTGAGATCCT
TTTTTTCTGCGCGTAATCTGCTGCTTGCAAACAAAAAAACCACCGCTACCAGCGGTGGTTTGTTTGCCGG
ATCAAGAGCTACCAACTCTTTTTCCGAAGGTAACTGGCTTCAGCAGAGCGCAGATACCAAATACTGTTCT
TCTAGTGTAGCCGTAGTTAGGCCACCACTTCAAGAACTCTGTAGCACCGCCTACATACCTCGCTCTGCTA
ATCCTGTTACCAGTGGCTGCTGCCAGTGGCGATAAGTCGTGTCTTACCGGGTTGGACTCAAGACGATAGT
TACCGGATAAGGCGCAGCGGTCGGGCTGAACGGGGGGTTCGTGCACACAGCCCAGCTTGGAGCGAACGAC
CTACACCGAACTGAGATACCTACAGCGTGAGCTATGAGAAAGCGCCACGCTTCCCGAAGGGAGAAAGGCG
GACAGGTATCCGGTAAGCGGCAGGGTCGGAACAGGAGAGCGCACGAGGGAGCTTCCAGGGGGAAACGCCT
GGTATCTTTATAGTCCTGTCGGGTTTCGCCACCTCTGACTTGAGCGTCGATTTTTGTGATGCTCGTCAGG
GGGGCGGAGCCTATGGAAAAACGCCAGCAACGCGGCCTTTTTACGGTTCCTGGCCTTTTGCTGGCCTTTT
GCTCACATGTT
Features (pLannotate 1.2.2; 12 found; start..end, strand, type, name):
    121..213     +  CDS            lacI (fragment): lac repressor; lacI; The lac repressor binds to the lac operator to inhibit transcription in E. coli. This inhibition can be relieved by adding lactose or isopropyl-β-D-thiogalactopyranoside (IPTG).
    268..295     -  terminator     rrnB T2 terminator: transcription terminator T2 from the E. coli rrnB gene
    427..470     +  terminator     rrnB T1 terminator: Escherichia coli rrnB; transcription terminator T1 from the E. coli rrnB gene
    517..553     -  CDS            lacZα (fragment): LacZα fragment of β-galactosidase; lacZ fragment
    570..665     +  protein_bind   attL3: mutant version of attL; recombination site for the Gateway® LR reaction LR Clonase™
    671..2158    +  CDS            SLC2A3: GTR3_HUMAN - Also known as GLUT3 From Homo sapiens (Human).
   2160..2259    -  protein_bind   attL2: mutant version of attL; recombination site for the Gateway® LR reaction LR Clonase™
   2277..2295    -  promoter       T7 promoter: promoter for bacteriophage T7 RNA polymerase
   2485..2508    +  promoter       Pc promoter (fragment): intI1 (promoter lies within the coding sequence); class 1 integron promoter
   2684..2740    +  CDS            GmR (fragment): gentamycin acetyltransferase; aacC1; confers resistance to gentamycin
   2747..3538    +  CDS            SmR: aminoglycoside adenylyltransferase (Murphy, 1985); aadA; confers resistance to spectinomycin and streptomycin
   3631..4219    +  rep_origin     ori: high-copy-number ColE1/pMB1/pBR322/pUC origin of replication
