[The description below was written by a language model from this plasmid's Addgene catalogue record and pLannotate feature annotations shown in this document.]
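Description:
pDONR223_SLC2A3_p.K49N is a Gateway entry clone built on the Invitrogen pDONR223 backbone. It carries the human SLC2A3 open reading frame (also known as GLUT3, a facilitative glucose transporter) with a lysine-to-asparagine substitution at residue 49. The sequenced plasmid is about 4.3 kb. It replicates in E. coli from a high-copy ColE1/pUC-type origin and is selected with spectinomycin through the aadA (SmR) aminoglycoside adenylyltransferase gene. The annotation places a fragment of the class 1 integron Pc promoter and a short gentamicin-resistance remnant upstream of aadA. These, like the small lacI and lacZα fragments elsewhere, appear to be backbone remnants rather than functional parts.

The roughly 1.5 kb SLC2A3 coding sequence lies between two attL recombination sites. The automated annotation labels them attL3 and attL2, and both are described as mutant attL sites for the LR reaction. An LR Clonase reaction can therefore move the ORF directionally into any compatible attR destination vector. The record lists no promoter for the insert, so the clone serves as a shuttle and storage vehicle, not an expression plasmid. The rrnB T1 and T2 terminators upstream of the cassette insulate it from read-through transcription. A T7 promoter sits just outside the downstream att site, and M13 primer sites are used for sequencing. The depositor notes an "open" configuration with no stop codon after the insert, which allows C-terminal fusions to tags or reporters encoded by the destination vector.

The plasmid belongs to the Target Accelerator Plasmid Collection, a set of wild-type and variant alleles assembled for systematic functional testing of rare cancer-associated mutations.
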