Addgene plasmid #81461: pDONR223_SLC2A3_p.K49N
Purpose: Gateway Donor vector containing SLC2A3 , part of the Target Accelerator Plasmid Collection.
Depositing lab: Jesse Boehm & William Hahn & David Root. Depositing organization: Broad Institute. Publication: Systematic Functional Interrogation of Rare Cancer Variants Identifies Oncogenic Alleles. Kim E, Ilic N, Shrestha Y, Zou L, Kamburov A, Zhu C, Yang X, Lubonja R, Tran N, Nguyen C, Lawrence MS, Piccioni F, Bagul M, Doench JG, Chouinard CR, Wu X, Hogstrom L, Natoli T, Tamayo P, Horn H, Corsello SM, Lage K, Root DE, Subramanian A, Golub TR, Getz G, Boehm JS, Hahn WC. Cancer Discov. 2016 Jul;6(7):714-26. doi: 10.1158/2159-8290.CD-16-0160. Epub 2016 May 4. PubMed 27147599.
Backbone
  Vector backbone: pDONR223
  Backbone manufacturer: Invitrogen
  Backbone size w/o insert (bp): 2790
  Vector type: Gateway Entry vector
Growth in bacteria
  Bacterial resistance: Spectinomycin, 50 μg/mL
  Growth temperature: 37°C
  Growth strain: DH5alpha
  Copy number: High Copy
Gene/Insert
  Gene/Insert name: SLC2A3 (alt name: NM_006931.2)
  Species: H. sapiens (human)
  Mutation: K49N
  Entrez Gene: SLC2A3 (a.k.a. GLUT3)
  Promoter: None
  Cloning method: Gateway Cloning
  Sequencing primers: 5′ M13pUC-fwd; 3′ M13-Rev
Terms and licenses: Academic/Nonprofit Terms; Industry Terms: Not Available to Industry
Depositor comments: Open state: NO stop codon immediately follows insert
How to cite: pDONR223_SLC2A3_p.K49N was a gift from Jesse Boehm & William Hahn & David Root (Addgene plasmid # 81461 ; http://n2t.net/addgene:81461 ; RRID:Addgene_81461)
