>Addgene plasmid #81461 | pDONR223_SLC2A3_p.K49N | depositor partial sequence | sequence record 154780 | Insert sequence
ATGGGGACACAGAAGGTCACCCCAGCTCTGATATTTGCCATCACAGTTGCTACAATCGGCTCTTTCCAAT
TTGGCTACAACACTGGGGTCATCAATGCTCCTGAGAAGATCATAAAGGAATTTATCAATAAAACTTTGAC
GGACAATGGAAATGCCCCACCCTCTGAGGTGCTGCTCACGTCTCTCTGGTCCTTGTCTGTGGCCATATTT
TCCGTCGGGGGTATGATCGGCTCCTTTTCCGTCGGACTCTTCGTCAACCGCTTTGGCAGGCGCAATTCAA
TGCTGATTGTCAACCTGTTGGCTGTCACTGGTGGCTGCTTTATGGGACTGTGTAAAGTAGCTAAGTCGGT
TGAAATGCTGATCCTGGGTCGCTTGGTTATTGGCCTCTTCTGCGGACTCTGCACAGGTTTTGTGCCCATG
TACATTGGAGAGATCTCGCCTACTGCCCTGCGGGGTGCCTTTGGCACTCTCAACCAGCTGGGCATCGTTG
TTGGAATTCTGGTGGCCCAGATCTTTGGTCTGGAATTCATCCTTGGGTCTGAAGAGCTATGGCCGCTGCT
ACTGGGTTTTACCATCCTTCCTGCTATCCTACAAAGTGCAGCCCTTCCATTTTGCCCTGAAAGTCCCAGA
TTTTTGCTCATTAACAGAAAAGAAGAGGAGAATGCTAAGCAGATCCTCCAGCGGTTGTGGGGCACCCAGG
ATGTATCCCAAGACATCCAGGAGATGAAAGATGAGAGTGCAAGGATGTCACAAGAAAAGCAAGTCACCGT
GCTAGAGCTCTTTAGAGTGTCCAGCTACCGACAGCCCATCATCATTTCCATTGTGCTCCAGCTCTCTCAG
CAGCTCTCTGGGATCAATGCTGTGTTCTATTACTCAACAGGAATCTTCAAGGATGCAGGTGTTCAAGAGC
CCATCTATGCCACCATCGGCGCGGGTGTGGTTAATACTATCTTCACTGTAGTTTCTCTATTTCTGGTGGA
AAGGGCAGGAAGAAGGACTCTGCATATGATAGGCCTTGGAGGGATGGCTTTTTGTTCCACGCTCATGACT
GTTTCTTTGTTATTAAAGGATAACTATAATGGGATGAGCTTTGTCTGTATTGGGGCTATCTTGGTCTTTG
TAGCCTTCTTTGAAATTGGACCAGGCCCCATTCCCTGGTTTATTGTGGCCGAACTCTTCAGCCAGGGCCC
CCGCCCAGCTGCGATGGCAGTGGCCGGCTGCTCCAACTGGACCTCCAACTTCCTAGTCGGATTGCTCTTC
CCCTCCGCTGCTCACTATTTAGGAGCCTACGTTTTTATTATCTTCACCGGCTTCCTCATTACCTTCTTGG
CTTTTACCTTCTTCAAAGTCCCTGAGACCCGTGGCAGGACTTTTGAGGATATCACACGGGCCTTTGAAGG
GCAGGCACACGGTGCAGATAGATCTGGAAAGGACGGCGTCATGGAGATGAACAGCATCGAGCCTGCTAAG
GAGACCACCACCAATGTC
